Addgene plasmid #58382: pUAST myc Rab35 CA
Purpose: expression of drosophila myc-Rab35 constitutively active mutant
Depositing lab: Matthew Scott. Depositing organization: Stanford University. Publication: Rab35 controls actin bundling by recruiting fascin as an effector protein. Zhang J, Fonovic M, Suyama K, Bogyo M, Scott MP. Science. 2009 Sep 4;325(5945):1250-4. doi: 10.1126/science.1174921. PubMed 19729655.
Backbone
  Vector backbone: pUAST
  Vector type: Insect Expression
Growth in bacteria
  Bacterial resistance: Ampicillin, 100 μg/mL
  Growth temperature: 37°C
  Growth strain: DH5alpha
  Copy number: Unknown
Gene/Insert
  Gene/Insert name: Rab35
  Species: D. melanogaster (fly)
  Mutation: Q67L (constitutive active)
  Entrez Gene: Rab35 (a.k.a. Dmel_CG9575, CG9575, DRab35, DmRab35, Dmel\CG9575, dRab35, rab35)
  Promoter: GAL4
  Tag / fusion protein: myc (N terminal on backbone)
  Cloning method: Gateway Cloning
  Sequencing primers: 5′ pCasper-hs; 3′ SV40pA-R
Terms and licenses: Academic/Nonprofit Terms; Industry Terms: Not Available to Industry
How to cite: pUAST myc Rab35 CA was a gift from Matthew Scott (Addgene plasmid # 58382 ; http://n2t.net/addgene:58382 ; RRID:Addgene_58382)
