[The description below was written by a language model from this plasmid's Addgene catalogue record.]
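Description:
pUAST myc Rab35 CA is an insect expression plasmid built on the pUAST backbone, the standard Drosophila vector for GAL4/UAS-driven transgene expression. It is propagated in E. coli under ampicillin selection; the copy number is not recorded, and no feature table is supplied, so the origin of replication and other backbone elements are not itemised. The record lists the promoter simply as "GAL4", which in the pUAST context means that transcription depends on the yeast GAL4 activator binding upstream activating sequences placed ahead of a minimal promoter. The listed sequencing primers suggest an hsp70-derived promoter region upstream of the insert and an SV40 polyadenylation signal downstream, consistent with the usual pUAST layout.

The insert is Drosophila melanogaster Rab35 (CG9575), a small Rab-family GTPase, carrying a Q67L substitution that the record describes as constitutively active. Substitutions of this kind in Rab proteins generally impair GTP hydrolysis and so hold the protein in its GTP-bound, effector-engaging state. The coding sequence was introduced by Gateway recombination, and a myc epitope supplied by the backbone is fused to the N terminus, allowing detection or immunoprecipitation with anti-myc antibodies.

The stated purpose is expression of the myc-tagged, constitutively active Rab35 mutant in Drosophila systems, where expression occurs only in cells that also supply GAL4, giving tissue- or condition-specific control. The associated work concerns Rab35 regulation of actin bundling through recruitment of fascin as an effector, so the construct serves as a gain-of-function tool for studying Rab35 signalling and its cytoskeletal effects.
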