>Addgene plasmid #58382 | pUAST myc Rab35 CA | addgene partial sequence | sequence record 91834 | SV40pA-R 5'-GAAATTTGTGATGCTATTGC-3'
GTTAACAACAACAATTGCATTCATTTTATGTTTCAGGTTCAGGGGGAGGTGTGGGAGGTTTTTTAAAGCA
AGTAAAACCTCTACAAATGTGGTATGGCTGATTATGATCTCTAGTCAAGGCACTATACATCAAATATTTT
TCCATAATTTTCTTGTATAGCAGTGCAGCTTTTTCCTTTGTGGTGTAAATAGCAAAGCAAGCAAGAGTTC
TATTACTAAACACAGCATGACTCAAAAAACTTAGCAATTCTGAAGGAAAGTCCTTGGGGTCTTCTACCTT
TCTCTTCTTTTTTGGAGGAGTAGAATGTTGAGAGTCAGCAGTAGCCTCATCATCACTAGATGGCATTTCT
TCTGAGCAAAACAGGTTTTCCTCATTAAAGGCATTCCACCACTGCTCCCATTCATCAGTTCCATAGGTTG
GAATCTAAAATACACAAACAATTAGAATCAGTAGTTTAACACATTATACACTTAAAAATTTTATATTTAC
CTTAGAGCTTTAAATCTCTGTAGGTAGTTTGTCCAATTATGTCACACCACAGAAGTAAGGTTCCTTCACA
AAGATCCTCTAGAGGATCATCAACCACTTTGTACAAGAAAGCTGGGTTTCACCTGCAGCACTTCCCACCC
TTGCTGCCCTTGGGATTGGGCTTCAGATGGAGCGTGTCCTTCTGCTGCTCGTTGGGGGAGGTGCGCAGCT
TGTGATCGAGCACCTGTCGCGTAATCGACAAGAACATGTTCTCCACGTTTATGTTGTCTTTGGCAGATGT
CTCGAATAGCTCGATGTCCAT
