>Addgene plasmid #58382 | pUAST myc Rab35 CA | addgene partial sequence | sequence record 92036 | pCasper-hs 5'-GCAACTACTGAAATCTGCCAAG-3'
GCGGCCGCGCCGCATGGAGCAGAAACTCATCTCTGAAGAGGATCTGAGATCTCGAGCTCAAGCTTCGAAT
TCTGCAGTCGACGGTACCGCGGGCCCGGGATCATCAACAAGTTTGTACAAAAAAGCAGGCTTAATGGCAC
GCGGCTTCGATCATCTATTCAAGTTGCTAATAATCGGCGATAGCGGCGTGGGCAAGTCGTCGCTGCTCAT
CCGGTTCTCGGACGACACATTCTCAGGCAGTTACATCACCACCATCGGCGTGGACTTTAAGATCCGCACC
GTGGACATCGAGGGCATGCGCGTAAAGCTGCAGATCTGGGACACGGCCGGGCTGGAGCGCTTCCGGACAA
TCACCAGCACCTACTACCGCGGCACCCACGGCGTCATTGTCGTCTACGACGTCACGAACGGCGAATCCTT
TGCGAACGTCCGCCGCTGGCTGGAGGAGATCCAGAATAACTGCGATGTGGTTAAAAAAGTATTAGTGGGC
AACAAGAACGACGATCCGGACAGGAAGGTGGTCATTACCGAAGACGCGCAACGGTTTGCGAAACAAATGG
ACATCGAGCTATTCGAGACATCTGCCAAAGACAACATAAACGTGGAGAACATGTTCTTGTCGATTACGCG
ACAGGTGCTCGATCACAAGCTGCGCACCTCCCCCAACGAGCAGCAGAAGGACACGCTCCATCTGAAGCCC
AATCCCAAGGGCAGCAAGGGTGGGAAGTGCTGCAGGTGAAACCCAGCTTTCTTGTACAAAGTGGTTGATG
ATCCTCTAGAGGATCTTTGTGAAGGAACCTTACTTCTGTGGTGTGACATAATTGGACAAACTACCTACAG
AGA
